>Addgene plasmid #25302 | CHKB (3FEG) | depositor partial sequence | sequence record 11776 | Author sequence
CGGCGGCGCGCCTCGTCGCTGTCGCGTGACGCCGAGCGCCGAGCCTACCAATGGTGCCGGGAGTACTTGG
GCGGGGCCTGGCGCCGAGTGCAGCCCGAGGAGCTGAGGGTTTACCCCGTGAGCGGAGGCCTCAGCAACCT
GCTCTTCCGCTGCTCGCTCCCGGACCACCTGCCCAGCGTTGGCGAGGAGCCCCGGGAGGTGCTTCTGCGG
CTGTACGGAGCCATCTTGCAGGGCGTGGACTCCCTGGTGCTAGAAAGCGTGATGTTCGCCATACTTGCGG
AGCGGTCGCTGGGGCCCCAGCTGTACGGAGTCTTCCCAGAGGGCCGGCTGGAACAGTACATCCCAAGTCG
GCCATTGAAAACTCAAGAGCTTCGAGAGCCAGTGTTGTCAGCAGCCATTGCCACGAAGATGGCGCAATTT
CATGGCATGGAGATGCCTTTCACCAAGGAGCCCCACTGGCTGTTTGGGACCATGGAGCGGTACCTAAAAC
AGATCCAGGACCTGCCCCCAACTGGCCTCCCTGAGATGAACCTGCTGGAGATGTACAGCCTGAAGGATGA
GATGGGCAACCTCAGGAAGTTACTAGAGTCTACCCCATCGCCAGTCGTCTTCTGCCACAATGACATCCAG
GAAGGGAACATCTTGCTGCTCTCAGAGCCAGAAAATGCTGACAGCCTCATGCTGGTGGACTTCGAGTACA
GCAGTTATAACTATAGGGGCTTTGACATTGGGAACCATTTTTGTGAGTGGGTTTATGATTATACTCACGA
GGAATGGCCTTTCTACAAAGCAAGGCCCACAGACTACCCCACTCAAGAACAGCAGTTGCATTTTATTCGT
CATTACCTGGCAGAGGCAAAGAAAGGTGAGACCCTCTCCCAAGAGGAGCAGAGAAAACTGGAAGAAGATT
TGCTGGTAGAAGTCAGTCGGTATGCTCTGGCATCCCATTTCTTCTGGGGTCTGTGGTCCATCCTCCAGGC
ATCCATGTCCACCATAGAATTTGGTTACTTGGACTATGCCCAGTCTCGGTTCCAGTTCTACTTCCAGCAG
AAGGGGCAGCTGACCAGTGTCCACTCCTCATCC
