>Addgene plasmid #25302 | CHKB (3FEG) | addgene partial sequence | sequence record 31385 | 25302 with T7
AATTCCCTCTNAATATTTTGTTTACTTTAAGAAGGAGATATACCATGGGCAGCAGCCATCATCATCATCA
TCACAGCAGCGGCCTGGTTCCGCGTGGTAGTCGGCGGCGCGCCTCGTCGCTGTCGCGTGACGCCGAGCGC
CGAGCCTACCAATGGTGCCGGGAGTACTTGGGCGGGGCCTGGCGCCGAGTGCAGCCCGAGGAGCTGAGGG
TTTACCCCGTGAGCGGAGGCCTCAGCAACCTGCTCTTCCGCTGCTCGCTCCCGGACCACCTGCCCAGCGT
TGGCGAGGAGCCCCGGGAGGTGCTTCTGCGGCTGTACGGAGCCATCTTGCAGGGCGTGGACTCCCTGGTG
CTAGAAAGCGTGATGTTCGCCATACTTGCGGAGCGGTCGCTGGGGCCCCAGCTGTACGGAGTCTTCCCAG
AGGGCCGGCTGGAACAGTACATCCCAAGTCGGCCATTGAAAACTCAAGAGCTTCGAGAGCCAGTGTTGTC
AGCAGCCATTGCCACGAAGATGGCGCAATTTCATGGCATGGAGATGCCTTTCACCAAGGAGCCCCACTGG
CTGTTTGGGACCATGGAGCGGTACCTAAAACAGATCCAGGACCTGCCCCCAACTGGCCTCCCTGAGATGA
ACCTGCTGGAGATGTACAGCCTGAAGGATGAGATGGGCAACCTCAGGAAGTTACTAGAGTCTACCCCATC
GCCAGTCGTCTTCTGCCACAATGACATCCAGGAAGGGAACATCTTGCTGCTCTCAGAGCCAGAAAATGCT
GACAGCCTCATGCTGGTGGACTTCGAGTACAGCAGTTATAACTATAGGGGCTTTGACATTGGGAACCATT
TTTGTGAGTGGGTTTATGATTATACTCACGAGGAATGGCCTTTCTACAAAGCAAGGCCCACAGACTACCC
CACTCAAGAACAGCAGTTGCATTTTATTCGTCATTACCTGGCAGA
