[The description below was written by a language model from this plasmid's Addgene catalogue record.]
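Description:
CHKB (3FEG) is a bacterial expression plasmid built on pET28a-LIC, a ligation-independent-cloning derivative of the pET28a vector produced by a structural genomics group. It carries a kanamycin resistance marker for selection in E. coli and is recorded as a low-copy plasmid; the backbone without insert is listed at 7328 bp. No feature table accompanies the record, so the origin of replication and the promoter are not explicitly stated. The listed sequencing primers, T7 at the 5′ end and T7-term at the 3′ end, are consistent with the usual pET arrangement, in which the insert sits between a T7 promoter and T7 terminator and is transcribed by T7 RNA polymerase supplied by a suitable expression host.

The insert is a 1083 bp fragment of human CHKB, which encodes choline kinase beta, an enzyme also known by several choline/ethanolamine kinase aliases. It is a truncated construct rather than the full open reading frame, encoding residues R35 to S395, and it is fused to an N-terminal His tag that allows purification of the recombinant protein by immobilised metal affinity chromatography. The record does not state whether a protease cleavage site lies between the tag and the protein.

The stated purpose is bacterial production of protein for structure determination, and the name refers to the associated Protein Data Bank entry, 3FEG. The defined domain boundaries suit it to producing soluble, crystallisable choline kinase beta for crystallographic, biochemical or ligand-binding studies, not to experiments that require the full-length protein.
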