Addgene plasmid #25302: CHKB (3FEG)
Purpose: Bacterial expression for structure determination; may not be full ORF
Depositing lab: Cheryl Arrowsmith. Depositing organization: University of Toronto.
Backbone
  Vector backbone: pET28a-LIC
  Backbone manufacturer: SGC
  Backbone size w/o insert (bp): 7328
  Vector type: Bacterial Expression
Growth in bacteria
  Bacterial resistance: Kanamycin, 50 μg/mL
  Growth temperature: 37°C
  Growth strain: DH5alpha
  Copy number: Low Copy
Gene/Insert
  Gene/Insert name: CHKB:r35-s395 (alt names: PDB: 3FEG; choline kinase beta; CHKB)
  Species: H. sapiens (human)
  Insert size (bp): 1083
  Mutation: Contains amino acids R35-S395
  Entrez Gene: CHKB (a.k.a. CHETK, CHKL, CK, CKB, CKEKB, EK, EKB, MDCMC)
  Tag / fusion protein: His (N terminal on insert)
  Cloning method: Restriction Enzyme
  Sequencing primers: 5′ T7; 3′ T7-term
Terms and licenses: Academic/Nonprofit Terms; Industry Terms: Not Available to Industry
Depositor comments: PDB: 3FEG. http://www.thesgc.org/structures/3FEG/
How to cite: CHKB (3FEG) was a gift from Cheryl Arrowsmith (Addgene plasmid # 25302 ; http://n2t.net/addgene:25302 ; RRID:Addgene_25302)
